Addgene plasmid #173224: pT7-RiboJ-LacZa-T7
Purpose: (Empty Backbone) pFGC-T7-RJBB to clone genes by Golden Gate (BsaI). To be used in cell-free systems
Depositing lab: Jim Haseloff. Depositing organization: University of Cambridge. Publication: Constructing Cell-Free Expression Systems for Low-Cost Access. Guzman-Chavez F, Arce A, Adhikari A, Vadhin S, Pedroza-Garcia JA, Gandini C, Ajioka JW, Molloy J, Sanchez-Nieto S, Varner JD, Federici F, Haseloff J. ACS Synth Biol. 2022 Mar 18;11(3):1114-1128. doi: 10.1021/acssynbio.1c00342. Epub 2022 Mar 8. PubMed 35259873.
Backbone
  Vector backbone: pUCIDT-KAN
  Backbone manufacturer: IDT
  Vector type: Bacterial Expression
  Promoter: T7
Growth in bacteria
  Bacterial resistance: Kanamycin, 50 μg/mL
  Growth temperature: 37°C
  Growth strain: DH5alpha
  Copy number: Unknown
Gene/Insert
  Cloning method: Unknown
  Sequencing primers: 5′ CATTACTCGCATCCATTCTCAGGCTGTCTCGTCTCGTCTC; 3′ GGTGGAAGGGCTCGGAGTTGTGGTAATCTATGTATCCTGG
How to cite: pT7-RiboJ-LacZa-T7 was a gift from Jim Haseloff (Addgene plasmid # 173224 ; http://n2t.net/addgene:173224 ; RRID:Addgene_173224)
