[The description below was written by a language model from this plasmid's Addgene catalogue record and pLannotate feature annotations shown in this document.]
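Description:
pT7-RiboJ-LacZa-T7 (also referred to in the record as pFGC-T7-RJBB) is an empty bacterial expression backbone built on the commercial pUCIDT-KAN vector. It is intended as a Golden Gate (BsaI) acceptor for genes that will be expressed in cell-free systems. The 3,748-nt plasmid is propagated in E. coli from a high-copy ColE1/pUC-type origin and selected with kanamycin through an aph(3')-Ia resistance gene, which the annotation places downstream of a cat promoter. The catalogue lists the copy number as unknown, and the BsaI sites themselves are not annotated in the feature table.

The expression unit begins with a T7 promoter, followed directly by a hammerhead ribozyme derived from tobacco ringspot virus satellite RNA. This corresponds to the RiboJ insulator in the plasmid name: a self-cleaving element that removes promoter-derived 5' leader sequence so that transcripts have a uniform 5' end regardless of upstream context. Next comes the strong ribosome binding site from phage T7 gene 10, and a T7 terminator closes the unit. Between the RBS and the terminator, in reverse orientation, sits a lacZα cassette with its own lac promoter, lac operator, CAP binding site and pUC18/19 multiple cloning site. By its position this appears to be a dropout marker that an incoming gene replaces during Golden Gate assembly, which would allow blue/white screening, although the record does not say so explicitly.

A second set of lac-derived pieces (lac promoter, operator, CAP site, lacZα and lacI fragments, plus bom and rop fragments) lies outside the T7 unit and looks like residual pUC backbone sequence. Once a coding sequence is inserted, the plasmid serves as a template for T7 RNA polymerase-driven transcription and translation in cell-free reactions.
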