Features (pLannotate 1.2.2; 21 found; start..end, strand, type, name):
     20..41      -  protein_bind   CAP binding site: CAP binding activates transcription in the presence of cAMP. E. coli catabolite activator protein
     54..146     -  CDS            lacI (fragment): lac repressor; lacI; The lac repressor binds to the lac operator to inhibit transcription in E. coli. This inhibition can be relieved by adding lactose or isopropyl-β-D-thiogalactopyranoside (IPTG).
    329..917     -  rep_origin     ori: high-copy-number ColE1/pMB1/pBR322/pUC origin of replication
   1088..1903    -  CDS            KanR: aminoglycoside phosphotransferase; aph(3')-Ia; confers resistance to kanamycin in bacteria or G418 (Geneticin®) in eukaryotes
   1904..2006    -  promoter       cat promoter: promoter of the E. coli cat gene encoding chloramphenicol acetyltransferase
   2101..2136    +  CDS            rop (fragment): Rop protein, which maintains plasmids at low copy number; rop
   2238..2337    +  misc_feature   bom (fragment): basis of mobility region from pBR322
   2343..2497    -  CDS            lacZα (fragment): LacZα fragment of β-galactosidase; lacZ fragment
   2682..2700    +  promoter       T7 promoter: promoter for bacteriophage T7 RNA polymerase
   2704..2753    +  misc_RNA       sTRSV HHRz: hammerhead ribozyme from the tobacco ringspot virus satellite RNA (Khvorova et al., 2003)
   2804..2826    +  RBS            RBS: efficient ribosome binding site from bacteriophage T7 gene 10 (Olins and Rangwala, 1989)
   2924..3023    +  misc_feature   bom (fragment): basis of mobility region from pBR322
   3029..3186    -  CDS            lacZα (fragment): LacZα fragment of β-galactosidase; lacZ fragment
   3183..3239    +  misc_feature   MCS: pUC18/19 multiple cloning site
   3276..3292    -  protein_bind   lac operator: The lac repressor binds to the lac operator to inhibit transcription in E. coli. This inhibition can be relieved by adding lactose or isopropyl-β-D-thiogalactopyranoside (IPTG). lac repressor encoded by lacI
   3300..3330    -  promoter       lac promoter: promoter for the E. coli lac operon
   3345..3366    -  protein_bind   CAP binding site: CAP binding activates transcription in the presence of cAMP. E. coli catabolite activator protein
   3379..3419    -  CDS            lacI (fragment): lac repressor; lacI; The lac repressor binds to the lac operator to inhibit transcription in E. coli. This inhibition can be relieved by adding lactose or isopropyl-β-D-thiogalactopyranoside (IPTG).
   3458..3505    +  terminator     T7 terminator: transcription terminator for bacteriophage T7 RNA polymerase
   3699..3715    -  protein_bind   lac operator: The lac repressor binds to the lac operator to inhibit transcription in E. coli. This inhibition can be relieved by adding lactose or isopropyl-β-D-thiogalactopyranoside (IPTG). lac repressor encoded by lacI
   3723..5       -  promoter       lac promoter (across the origin): promoter for the E. coli lac operon
>Addgene plasmid #173224 | pT7-RiboJ-LacZa-T7 | addgene full sequence | sequence record 345639 | Addgene NGS Result
GTAAAGCCTGGGGTGCCTAATGAGTGAGCTAACTCACATTAATTGCGTTGCGCTCACTGCCCGCTTTCCA
GTCGGGAAACCTGTCGTGCCAGCTGCATTAATGAATCGGCCAACGCGCGGGGAGAGGCGGTTTGCGTATT
GGGCGCTCTTCCGCTTCCTCGCTCACTGACTCGCTGCGCTCGGTCGTTCGGCTGCGGCGAGCGGTATCAG
CTCACTCAAAGGCGGTAATACGGTTATCCACAGAATCAGGGGATAACGCAGGAAAGAACATGTGAGCAAA
AGGCCAGCAAAAGGCCAGGAACCGTAAAAAGGCCGCGTTGCTGGCGTTTTTCCATAGGCTCCGCCCCCCT
GACGAGCATCACAAAAATCGACGCTCAAGTCAGAGGTGGCGAAACCCGACAGGACTATAAAGATACCAGG
CGTTTCCCCCTGGAAGCTCCCTCGTGCGCTCTCCTGTTCCGACCCTGTCGCTTACCGGATACCTGTCCGC
CTTTCTCCCTTCGGGAAGCGTGGCGCTTTCTCATAGCTCACGCTGTAGGTATCTCAGTTCGGTGTAGGTC
GTTCGCTCCAAGCTGGGCTGTGTGCACGAACCCCCCGTTCAGCCCGACCGCTGCGCCTTATCCGGTAACT
ATCGTCTTGAGTCCAACCCGGTAAGACACGACTTATCGCCACTGGCAGCAGCCACTGGTAACAGGATTAG
CAGAGCGAGGTATGTAGGCGGTGCTACAGAGTTCTTGAAGTGGTGGCCTAACTACGGCTACACTAGAAGA
ACAGTATTTGGTATCTGCGCTCTGCTGAAGCCAGTTACCTTCGGAAAAAGAGTTGGTAGCTCTTGATCCG
GCAAACAAACCACCGCTGGTAGCGGTGGTTTTTTTGTTTGCAAGCAGCAGATTACGCGCAGAAAAAAAGG
ATCTCAAGAAGATCCTTTGATCTTTTCTACGGGGTCTGACGCTCAGTGGAACGAAAACTCACGTTAAGGG
ATTTTGGTCATGAGATTATCAAAAAGGATCTTCACCTAGATCCTTTTAAATTAAAAATGAAGTTTTAAAT
CAATCTAAAGTATATATGAGTAAACTTGGTCTGACAGTTAGAAAAACTCATCGAGCATCAAGTGAAACTG
CAATTTATTCATATCAGGATTATCAATACCATATTTTTGAAAAAGCCGTTTCTGTAATGAAGGAGAAAAC
TCACCGAGGCAGTTCCATAGGATGGCAAGATCCTGGTATCGGTCTGCGATTCCGACTCGTCCAACATCAA
TACAACCTATTAATTTCCCCTCGTCAAAAATAAGGTTATCAAGTGAGAAATCACCATGAGTGACGACTGA
ATCCGGTGAGAATGGCAAGAGTTTATGCATTTCTTTCCAGACTTGTTCAACAGGCCAGCCATTACGCTCG
TCATCAAAATCACTCGCACCAACCAAACCGTTATTCATTCGTGATTGCGCCTGAGCGAGACGAAATACGC
GATCGCCGTTAAAAGGACAATTACAAACAGGAATCGAATGCAACCGGCGCAGGAACACTGCCAGCGCATC
AACAATATTTTCACCTGAATCAGGATATTCTTCTAATACCTGGAATGCTGTTTTCCCTGGGATCGCAGTG
GTGAGTAACCATGCATCATCAGGAGTACGGATAAAATGCTTGATGGTCGGAAGAGGCATAAATTCCGTCA
GCCAGTTTAGCCTGACCATCTCATCTGTAACATCATTGGCAACGCTACCTTTGCCATGTTTCAGAAACAA
CTCTGGCGCATCGGGCTTCCCATACAATCGATAGATTGTCGCACCTGATTGCCCGACATTATCGCGAGCC
CATTTATACCCATATAAATCAGCATCCATGTTGGAATTTAATCGCGGCTTCAAGCAAGACGTTTCCCGTT
GAATATGGCTCATTTTAGCTTCCTTAGCTCCTGAAAATCTCGATAACTCAAAAAATACGCCCGGTAGTGA
TCTTATTTCATTATGGTGAAAGTTGGAACCTCTTACGTGCCGATCACACATTTCCCCGAAAAGTGCCACC
TGACGTCTAAGAAACCATTATTATCATGACATTAACCTATAAAAATAGGCGTATCACGAGGCCCTTTCGT
CTCGCGCGTTTCGGTGATGACGGTGAAAACCTCTGACACATGCAGCTCCCGGAGACGGTCACAGCTTGTC
TGTAAGCGGATGCCGGGAGCAGACAAGCCCGTCAGGGCGCGTCAGCGGGTGTTGGCGGGTGTCGGGGCTG
GCTTAACTATGCGGCATCAGAGCAGATTGTACTGAGAGTGCACCAAATGCGGTGTGAAATACCGCACAGA
TGCGTAAGGAGAAAATACCGCATCAGGCGCCATTCGCCATTCAGGCTGCGCAACTGTTGGGAAGGGCGAT
CGGTGCGGGCCTCATCGCTATTACGCCAGCTGGCGAAAGGGGGATGTGCTGCAAGGCGATTAAGTTGGGT
AACGCCAGGGTTTTCCCAGTCACGACGTTGTAAAACGACGGCCAGTGCAACGCGATGACGATGGATAGCG
ATTCATCGATGAGCTGACCCGATCGCCGCCGCCGGAGGGTTGCGTTTGAGACGGGCGACAGATCTTAAGC
ATTACTCGCATCCATTCTCAGGCTGTCTCGTCTCGTCTCCGGAAGACATGCTTAGGAGCCTGCATTAGGA
TCGATCTCGATCCCGCGAAATTAATACGACTCACTATAGGGAGCTGTCACCGGATGTGCTTTCCGGTCTG
ATGAGTCCGTGAGGACGAAACAGCCTCTACAAATAATTTTGTTTAATACTAGACAGAAACAGAGGAGATA
TGCTTTGTTTAACTTTAAGAAGGAGATATACAAATGTGAGACCGTCACAGCTTGTCTGTAAGCGGATGCC
GGGAGCAGACAAGCCCGTCAGGGCGCGTCAGCGGGTGTTGGCGGGTGTCGGGGCTGGCTTAACTATGCGG
CATCAGAGCAGATTGTACTGAGAGTGCACCATATGCGGTGTGAAATACCGCACAGATGCGTAAGGAGAAA
ATACCGCATCAGGCGCCATTCGCCATTCAGGCTGCGCAACTGTTGGGAAGGGCGATCGGTGCGGGCCTCT
TCGCTATTACGCCAGCTGGCGAAAGGGGGATGTGCTGCAAGGCGATTAAGTTGGGTAACGCCAGGGTTTT
CCCAGTCACGACGTTGTAAAACGACGGCCAGTGAATTCGAGCTCGGTACCCGGGGATCCTCTAGAGTCGA
CCTGCAGGCATGCAAGCTTGGCGTAATCATGGTCATAGCTGTTTCCTGTGTGAAATTGTTATCCGCTCAC
AATTCCACACAACATACGAGCCGGAAGCATAAAGTGTAAAGCCTGGGGTGCCTAATGAGTGAGCTAACTC
ACATTAATTGCGTTGCGCTCACTGCCCGCTTTCCAGTCGGGAAACCTGTCGTGCCAGCTAGGTCTCAGCT
TAGGTCGCCTAGGCCGCTGAGCAATAACTAGCATAACCCCTTGGGGCCTCTAAACGGGTCTTGAGGGGTT
TTTTGCTGAAAACCTCGCTTTGTCATGTCTTCAGGCTGGGAGTTCGTAGACGGAAACAAACGCAGAATCC
AAGCCGCGCGCGGCCAGGATACATAGATTACCACAACTCCGAGCCCTTCCACCCGCATCAGTTCTGGACC
AGCGAGCTGTGCTGCGACTCGTGGCGTAATCATGGTCATAGCTGTTTCCTGTGTGAAATTGTTATCCGCT
CACAATTCCACACAACATACGAGCCGGAAGCATAAAGT
